>Addgene plasmid #243782 | mGreenLantern-S OR (A AND T)-SpyTag | addgene full sequence | sequence record 486148 | Addgene NGS Result
TGGCGAATGGG
[124 nt withheld, positions 12-135]
C
[91 nt withheld, positions 137-227]
A
[49 nt withheld, positions 229-277]
CCTTTGACGTTGGAGTCCACGTTCTTT
[37 nt withheld, positions 305-341]
ACCCTATCTCGGTCTATTCTTTTGATTTATAAGGGATTTTGCCGATTTCGGCCTATTGGTTAAAAAATGA
GCTGATTTAACAAAAATTTAACGCGAATTTTAACAAAATATTAACGTTTACAATTTCAGGTGGCACTTTT
CGGGGAAATGTGCGCGGAACCCCTATTTGTTTATTTTTCTAAATACATTCAAATATGTATCCGCTCATGA
ATTAATTCTTAGAAAAACTCATCGAGCATCAAATGAAACTGCAATTTATTCATATCAGGATTATCAATAC
CATATTTTTGAAAAAGCCGTTTCTGTAATGAAGGAGAAAACTCACCGAGGCAGTTCCATAGGATGGCAAG
ATCCTGGTATCGGTCTGCGATTCCGACTCGTCCAACATCAATACAACCTATTAATTTCCCCTCGTCAAAA
ATAAGGTTATCAAGTGAGAAATCACCATGAGTGACGACTGAATCCGGTGAGAATGGCAAAAGTTTATGCA
TTTCTTTCCAGACTTGTTCAACAGGCCAGCCATTACGCTCGTCATCAAAATCACTCGCATCAACCAAACC
GTTATTCATTCGTGATTGCGCCTGAGCGAGACGAAATACGCGATCGCTGTTAAAAGGACAATTACAAACA
GGAATCGAATGCAACCGGCGCAGGAACACTGCCAGCGCATCAACAATATTTTCACCTGAATCAGGATATT
CTTCTAATACCTGGAATGCTGTTTTCCCGGGGATCGCAGTGGTGAGTAACCATGCATCATCAGGAGTACG
GATAAAATGCTTGATGGTCGGAAGAGGCATAAATTCCGTCAGCCAGTTTAGTCTGACCATCTCATCTGTA
ACATCATTGGCAACGCTACCTTTGCCATGTTTCAGAAACAACTCTGGCGCATCGGGCTTCCCATACAATC
GATAGATTGTCGCACCTGATTGCCCGACATTATCGCGAGCCCATTTATACCCATATAAATCAGCATCCAT
GTTGGAATTTAATCGCGGCCTAGAGCAAGACGTTTCCCGTTGAATATGGCTCATAACACCCCTTGTATTA
CTGTTTATGTAAGCAGACAGTTTTATTGTTCATGACCAAAATCCCTTAACGTGAGTTTTCGTTCCACTGA
GCGTCAGACCCCGTAGAAAAGATCAAAGGATCTTCTTGAGATCCTTTTTTTCTGCGCGTAATCTGCTGCT
TGCAAACAAAAAAACCACCGCTACCAGCGGTGGTTTGTTTGCCGGATCAAGAGCTACCAACTCTTTTTCC
GAAGGTAACTGGCTTCAGCAGAGCGCAGATACCAAATACTGTCCTTCTAGTGTAGCCGTAGTTAGGCCAC
CACTTCAAGAACTCTGTAGCACCGCCTACATACCTCGCTCTGCTAATCCTGTTACCAGTGGCTGCTGCCA
GTGGCGATAAGTCGTGTCTTACCGGGTTGGACTCAAGACGATAGTTACCGGATAAGGCGCAGCGGTCGGG
CTGAACGGGGGGTTCGTGCACACAGCCCAGCTTGGAGCGAACGACCTACACCGAACTGAGATACCTACAG
CGTGAGCTATGAGAAAGCGCCACGCTTCCCGAAGGGAGAAAGGCGGACAGGTATCCGGTAAGCGGCAGGG
TCGGAACAGGAGAGCGCACGAGGGAGCTTCCAGGGGGAAACGCCTGGTATCTTTATAGTCCTGTCGGGTT
TCGCCACCTCTGACTTGAGCGTCGATTTTTGTGATGCTCGTCAGGGGGGCGGAGCCTATGGAAAAACGCC
AGCAACGCGGCCTTTTTACGGTTCCTGGCCTTTTGCTGGCCTTTTGCTCACATGTTCTTTCCTGCGTTAT
CCCCTGATTCTGTGGATAACCGTATTACCGCCTTTGAGTGAGCTGATACCGCTCGCCGCAGCCGAACGAC
CGAGCGCAGCGAGTCAGTGAGCGAGGAAGCGGAAGAGCGCCTGATGCGGTATTTTCTCCTTACGCATCTG
TGCGGTATTTCACACCGCATATATGGTGCACTCTCAGTACAATCTGCTCTGATGCCGCATAGTTAAGCCA
GTATACACTCCGCTATCGCTACGTGACTGGGTCATGGCTGCGCCCCGACACCCGCCAACACCCGCTGACG
CGCCCTGACGGGCTTGTCTGCTCCCGGCATCCGCTTACAGACAAGCTGTGACCGTCTCCGGGAGCTGCAT
GTGTCAGAGGTTTTCACCGTCATCACCGAAACGCGCGAGGCAGCTGCGGTAAAGCTCATCAGCGTGGTCG
TGAAGCGATTCACAGATGTCTGCCTGTTCATCCGCGTCCAGCTCGTTGAGTTTCTCCAGAAGCGTTAATG
TCTGGCTTCTGATAAAGCGGGCCATGTTAAGGGCGGTTTTTTCCTGTTTGGTCACTGATGCCTCCGTGTA
AGGGGGATTTCTGTTCATGGGGGTAATGATACCGATGAAACGAGAGAGGATGCTCACGATACGGGTTACT
GATGATGAACATGCCCGGTTACTGGAACGTTGTGAGGGTAAACAACTGGCGGTATGGATGCGGCGGGACC
AGAGAAAAATCACTCAGGGTCAATGCCAGCGCTTCGTTAATACAGATGTAGGTGTTCCACAGGGTAGCCA
GCAGCATCCTGCGATGCAGATCCGGAACATAATGGTGCAGGGCGCTGACTTCCGCGTTTCCAGACTTTAC
GAAACACGGAAACCGAAGACCATTCATGTTGTTGCTCAGGTCGCAGACGTTTTGCAGCAGCAGTCGCTTC
ACGTTCGCTCGCGTATCGGTGATTCATTCTGCTAACCAGTAAGGCAACCCCGCCAGCCTAGCCGGGTCCT
CAACGACAGGAGCACGATCATGCGCACCCGTGGGGCCGCCATGCCGGCGATAATGGCCTGCTTCTCGCCG
AAACGTTTGGTGGCGGGACCAGTGACGAAGGCTTGAGCGAGGGCGTGCAAGATTCCGAATACCGCAAGCG
ACAGGCCGATCATCGTCGCGCTCCAGCGAAAGCGGTCCTCGCCGAAAATGACCCAGAGCGCTGCCGGCAC
CTGTCCTACGAGTTGCATGATAAAGAAGACAGTCATAAGTGCGGCGACGATAGTCATGCCCCGCGCCCAC
CGGAAGGAGCTGACTGGGTTGAAGGCTCTCAAGGGCATCGGTCGAGATCCCGGTGCCTAATGAGTGAGCT
AACTTACATTAATTGCGTTGCGCTCACTGCCCGCTTTCCAGTCGGGAAACCTGTCGTGCCAGCTGCATTA
ATGAATCGGCCAACGCGCGGGGAGAGGCGGTTTGCGTATTGGGCGCCAGGGTGGTTTTTCTTTTCACCAG
TGAGACGGGCAACAGCTGATTGCCCTTCACCGCCTGGCCCTGAGAGAGTTGCAGCAAGCGGTCCACGCTG
GTTTGCCCCAGCAGGCGAAAATCCTGTTTGATGGTGGTTAACGGCGGGATATAACATGAGCTGTCTTCGG
TATCGTCGTATCCCACTACCGAGATGTCCGCACCAACGCGCAGCCCGGACTCGGTAATGGCGCGCATTGC
GCCCAGCGCCATCTGATCGTTGGCAACCAGCATCGCAGTGGGAACGATGCCCTCATTCAGCATTTGCATG
GTTTGTTGAAAACCGGACATGGCACTCCAGTCGCCTTCCCGTTCCGCTATCGGCTGAATTTGATTGCGAG
TGAGATATTTATGCCAGCCAGCCAGACGCAGACGCGCCGAGACAGAACTTAATGGGCCCGCTAACAGCGC
GATTTGCTGGTGACCCAATGCGACCAGATGCTCCACGCCCAGTCGCGTACCGTCTTCATGGGAGAAAATA
ATACTGTTGATGGGTGTCTGGTCAGAGACATCAAGAAATAACGCCGGAACATTAGTGCAGGCAGCTTCCA
CAGCAATGGCATCCTGGTCATCCAGCGGATAGTTAATGATCAGCCCACTGACGCGTTGCGCGAGAAGATT
GTGCACCGCCGCTTTACAGGCTTCGACGCCGCTTCGTTCTACCATCGACACCACCACGCTGGCACCCAGT
TGATCGGCGCGAGATTTAATCGCCGCGACAATTTGCGACGGCGCGTGCAGGGCCAGACTGGAGGTGGCAA
CGCCAATCAGCAACGACTGTTTGCCCGCCAGTTGTTGTGCCACGCGGTTGGGAATGTAATTCAGCTCCGC
CATCGCCGCTTCCACTTTTTCCCGCGTTTTCGCAGAAACGTGGCTGGCCTGGTTCACCACGCGGGAAACG
GTCTGATAAGAGACACCGGCATACTCTGCGACATCGTATAACGTTACTGGTTTCACATTCACCACCCTGA
ATTGACTCTCTTCCGGGCGCTATCATGCCATACCGCGAAAGGTTTTGCGCCATTCGATGGTGTCCGGGAT
CTCGACGCTCTCCCTTATGCGACTCCTGCATTAGGAAGCAGCCCAGTAGTAGGTTGAGGCCGTTGAGCAC
CGCCGCCGCAAGGAATGGTGCATGCAAGGAGATGGCGCCCAACAGTCCCCCGGCCACGGGGCCTGCCACC
ATACCCACGCCGAAACAAGCGCTCATGAGCCCGAAGTGGCGAGCCCGATCTTCCCCATCGGTGATGTCGG
CGATATAGGCGCCAGCAACCGCACCTGTGGCGCCGGTGATGCCGGCCACGATGCGTCCGGCGTAGAGGAT
CGAGATCGATCTCGATCCCGCGAAATTAATACGACTCACTATAGGGGAATTGTGAGCGGATAACAATTCC
CCTCTAGAAATAATTTTGTTTAACTTTAAGAAGGAGATATACATATGGGAAGTTCAAAACTAGGGGATAT
AGAATTCATCAAAGTGAACAAAGGTGGCTCAGGCGGCTCTGGCGGTAGCTTGGCGGAAACCGGTGGTGGT
AGTGGCGGCAGCGGAGGCAGCATGGTTAGCAAGGGTGAGGAACTGTTCACCGGCGTTGTTCCGATCCTGG
TCGAGCTGGATGGCGACGTTAACGGTCATAAGTTCAGCGTTAGAGGTGAAGGCGAGGGCGACGCGACGAA
CGGCAAGTTGACCCTGAAGTTCATCTGCACCACGGGTAAGCTTCCGGTGCCGTGGCCTACCCTGGTGACC
ACGCTGGGTTACGGGGTGGCGTGTTTTGCACGTTATCCGGATCACATGAAACAACACGACTTCTTCAAGT
CAGCTATGCCGGAAGGTTATGTTCAAGAACGTACCATTAGCTTTAAGGACGACGGTACCTACAAGACCCG
CGCGGAAGTGAAATTCGAGGGTGACACCTTGGTTAACCGTATTGTGCTGAAGGGGATCGACTTTAAGGAG
GACGGGAATATTTTAGGCCACAAATTGGAATATAACTTCAACAGCCACAAAGTGTATATCACTGCTGACA
AACAGAAAAACGGGATCAAAGCTAATTTCAAGACGCGTCATAACGTGGAGGATGGTGGTGTTCAGCTCGC
GGATCACTACCAACAGAACACCCCGATCGGTGATGGTCCGGTCCTGCTGCCGGACAATCATTACCTGTCC
CACCAGAGCAAATTAAGCAAAGATCCGAATGAGAAACGTGACCACATGGTACTGAAGGAGCGCGTGACTG
CGGCAGGCATTACGCATGATATGGATGAACTCTACAAGGGCGGTAGCGGTGGTAGTGGCGGTTCCGAAAA
CCTGTATTTCCAAAGCGGTGGTTCCGGCGGTTCGGGCGGCAGCAAGCCGCTGCGTGGTGCAGTTTTTTCT
CTGCAGAAACAACATCCGGACTACCCGGACATCTATGGTGCCATTGATCAGAATGGTACATACCAGAACG
TACGCACCGGTGAGGACGGCAAACTTACCTTTAAGAATCTGTCTGATGGCAAGTACCGCCTGTTTGAGAA
TAGCGAACCGGCGGGTTACAAACCGGTCCAAAACAAACCGATCGTGGCCTTTCAAATTGTGAATGGCGAG
GTTCGTGATGTTACCAGCATTGTGCCACAGGATATCCCGGCTACCTATGAATTTACCAACGGTAAGCATT
ACATCACGAACGAGCCGATTCCGCCTAAAGGTGGTTCTGGAGGTTCCGGCGGTTCATTGCCAGAAAGCGG
CGGTGGCTCTGGCGGTTCGGGCGGCAGCGCGCACATTGTCATGGTTGATGCATATAAGCCGACCAAAGGT
GGCAGCGGGGGTTCCGGGGGTTCGCTCGAGCACCACCACCACCACCACTGAGATCCGGCTGCTAACAAAG
CCCGAAAGGAAGCTGAGTTGGCTGCTGCCACCGCTGAGCAATAACTAGCATAACCCCTTGGGGCCTCTAA
ACGGGTCTTGAGGGGTTTTTTGCTGAAAGGAGGAACTATATCCGGAT
Features (pLannotate 1.2.2; 19 found; start..end, strand, type, name):
     12..467     +  rep_origin     f1 ori (sequence partly withheld): f1 bacteriophage origin of replication; arrow indicates direction of (+) strand synthesis
    494..551     +  promoter       AmpR promoter (fragment): bla
    560..1375    -  CDS            KanR: aminoglycoside phosphotransferase; aph(3')-Ia; confers resistance to kanamycin in bacteria or G418 (Geneticin®) in eukaryotes
   1497..2085    +  rep_origin     ori: high-copy-number ColE1/pMB1/pBR322/pUC origin of replication
   2271..2413    -  misc_feature   bom: basis of mobility region from pBR322
   2515..2706    -  CDS            rop: Rop protein, which maintains plasmids at low copy number; rop
   2723..3103    +  CDS            YPB1_ECOLX: Protein predicted: Swiss-Prot protein existence level 4. From Escherichia coli.
   3175..3466    -  CDS            TcR (fragment): tetracycline efflux protein; tet; confers resistance to tetracycline
   3481..3502    -  protein_bind   CAP binding site: CAP binding activates transcription in the presence of cAMP. E. coli catabolite activator protein
   3515..4597    -  CDS            lacI: lac repressor; lacI; The lac repressor binds to the lac operator to inhibit transcription in E. coli. This inhibition can be relieved by adding lactose or isopropyl-β-D-thiogalactopyranoside (IPTG).
   4598..4675    -  promoter       lacI promoter: lacI
   4683..4962    -  CDS            TcR (fragment): tetracycline efflux protein; tet; confers resistance to tetracycline
   4988..5006    +  promoter       T7 promoter: promoter for bacteriophage T7 RNA polymerase
   5007..5031    +  protein_bind   lac operator: The lac repressor binds to the lac operator to inhibit transcription in E. coli. This inhibition can be relieved by adding lactose or isopropyl-β-D-thiogalactopyranoside (IPTG). lac repressor encoded by lacI
   5046..5068    +  RBS            RBS: efficient ribosome binding site from bacteriophage T7 gene 10 (Olins and Rangwala, 1989)
   5193..5909    +  CDS            mClover1.5: mClover1.5 is a fluorescent protein published in 2016, derived from Aequorea victoria. It is reported to be a monomer.
   6462..6479    +  CDS            9xHis (fragment): 9xHis affinity tag
   6489..6538    +  CDS            SET1 (fragment): solubility-enhancement tag derived from T7 phage gene 10B
   6546..6593    +  terminator     T7 terminator: transcription terminator for bacteriophage T7 RNA polymerase
