[The description below was written by a language model from this plasmid's Addgene catalogue record and pLannotate feature annotations shown in this document.]
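Description:
mGreenLantern-S OR (A AND T)-SpyTag is a bacterial expression plasmid built on the pET 29b(+) backbone, about 6.6 kb in the sequenced record. It is propagated in E. coli through a ColE1/pMB1-type origin and selected with kanamycin via the aminoglycoside phosphotransferase gene. The backbone also carries the bom and rop elements, an f1 phage origin, and leftover tetracycline-resistance fragments. The catalogue lists it as high copy, although rop normally moderates copy number. Expression runs from a T7 promoter followed by a lac operator and the T7 gene 10 ribosome binding site, ending at the T7 terminator. The plasmid-borne lacI keeps the cassette repressed until IPTG induction in a host that supplies T7 RNA polymerase.

The synthetic open reading frame encodes a single polypeptide. According to the depositor, its order is SnoopTag, a cleavage site for sortase eSrtA(2A9), mGreenLantern, a TEV protease site, SnoopCatcher, a cleavage site for sortase eSrtA(4S9), SpyTag and a C-terminal 6xHis tag, with flexible GGS repeats between modules. The automated annotation labels the fluorescent protein as the related mClover1.5 and does not detect the tag, catcher or protease-site modules. Its "9xHis fragment" corresponds to the 6xHis tag, which allows affinity purification.

SnoopTag and SnoopCatcher presumably ligate within the molecule, closing a loop that holds mGreenLantern through two linkages, while SpyTag tethers the protein to a material. Cutting the 4S9 site alone severs the whole loop from the tether. Otherwise both the 2A9 and TEV sites must be cut to free the cargo. This produces the stated S OR (A AND T) logic-gated release of mGreenLantern from biomaterials.
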