Addgene plasmid #243782: mGreenLantern-S OR (A AND T)-SpyTag
Purpose: Expresses multifunctional construct enabling the OR(AND)-gated release of mGreenLantern from materials in response to sortase eSrtA(4S9) OR (sortase eSrtA(2A9) AND TEV) treatment. Contains a SpyTag for material tethering.
Depositing lab: Cole DeForest. Depositing organization: University of Washington. Publication: Boolean logic-gated protein presentation through autonomously compiled molecular topology. Gharios R, Ross ML, Li A, Kottantharayil SP, Hoye J, DeForest CA. Nat Chem Biol. 2025 Oct 9. doi: 10.1038/s41589-025-02037-5. PubMed 41068299.
Backbone
  Vector backbone: pET 29b (+)
  Vector type: Bacterial Expression
Growth in bacteria
  Bacterial resistance: Kanamycin, 50 μg/mL
  Growth temperature: 37°C
  Growth strain: DH5alpha
  Copy number: High Copy
Gene/Insert
  Gene/Insert name: mGreenLantern
  Species: Synthetic
  Tag / fusion protein: 6x His tag (C terminal on insert)
  Cloning method: Restriction Enzyme; 5′ cloning site Unknown (unknown if destroyed)
Terms and licenses: Academic/Nonprofit Terms; Industry Terms: Not Available to Industry
Depositor comments: MGSS-SnoopTag-GGS(x3)-2A9c-GGS(x3)-mGreenLantern-GGS(x3)-TEVc-GGS(x3)-SnoopCatcher- GGS(x3)-4S9c-GGS(x3)-SpyTag-GGS(x3)LE-6xHis
How to cite: mGreenLantern-S OR (A AND T)-SpyTag was a gift from Cole DeForest (Addgene plasmid # 243782 ; http://n2t.net/addgene:243782 ; RRID:Addgene_243782)
